>Addgene plasmid #21163 | pSIN4-EF2-N2L | depositor full sequence | sequence record 9807 | Author sequence
CGGACCGCCACTGCCAATTACCTGTGGTTTCATTTACTCTAAACCTGTGATTCCTCTGAATTATTTTCAT
TTTAAAGAAATTGTATTTGTTAAATATGTACTACAAACTTAGTAGTTGGAAGGGCTAATTCACTCCCAAA
GAAGACAAGATATCCTTGATCTGTGGATCTACCACACACAAGGCTACTTCCCTGATTAGCAGAACTACAC
ACCAGGGCCAGGGGTCAGATATCCACTGACCTTTGGATGGTGCTACAAGCTAGTACCAGTTGAGCCAGAT
AAGGTAGAAGAGGCCAATAAAGGAGAGAACACCAGCTTGTTACACCCTGTGAGCCTGCATGGGATGGATG
ACCCGGAGAGAGAAGTGTTAGAGTGGAGGTTTGACAGCCGCCTAGCATTTCATCACGTGGCCCGAGAGCT
GCATCCGGAGTACTTCAAGAACTGCTGATATCGAGCTTGCTACAAGGGACTTTCCGCTGGGGACTTTCCA
GGGAGGCGTGGCCTGGGCGGGACTGGGGAGTGGCGAGCCCTCAGATCCTGCATATAAGCAGCTGCTTTTT
GCCTGTACTGGGTCTCTCTGGTTAGACCAGATCTGAGCCTGGGAGCTCTCTGGCTAACTAGGGAACCCAC
TGCTTAAGCCTCAATAAAGCTTGCCTTGAGTGCTTCAAGTAGTGTGTGCCCGTCTGTTGTGTGACTCTGG
TAACTAGAGATCCCTCAGACCCTTTTAGTCAGTGTGGAAAATCTCTAGCAGTGGCGCCCGAACAGGGACT
TGAAAGCGAAAGGGAAACCAGAGGAGCTCTCTCGACGCAGGACTCGGCTTGCTGAAGCGCGCACGGCAAG
AGGCGAGGGGCGGCGACTGGTGAGTACGCCAAAAATTTTGACTAGCGGAGGCTAGAAGGAGAGAGATGGG
TGCGAGAGCGTCAGTATTAAGCGGGGGAGAATTAGATCGCGATGGGAAAAAATTCGGTTAAGGCCAGGGG
GAAAGAAAAAATATAAATTAAAACATATAGTATGGGCAAGCAGGGAGCTAGAACGATTCGCAGTTAATCC
TGGCCTGTTAGAAACATCAGAAGGCTGTAGACAAATACTGGGACAGCTACAACCATCCCTTCAGACAGGA
TCAGAAGAACTTAGATCATTATATAATACAGTAGCAACCCTCTATTGTGTGCATCAAAGGATAGAGATAA
AAGACACCAAGGAAGCTTTAGACAAGATAGAGGAAGAGCAAAACAAAAGTAAGACCACCGCACAGCAAGC
GGCCGCTGATCTTCAGACCTGGAGGAGGAGATATGAGGGACAATTGGAGAAGTGAATTATATAAATATAA
AGTAGTAAAAATTGAACCATTAGGAGTAGCACCCACCAAGGCAAAGAGAAGAGTGGTGCAGAGAGAAAAA
AGAGCAGTGGGAATAGGAGCTTTGTTCCTTGGGTTCTTGGGAGCAGCAGGAAGCACTATGGGCGCAGCGT
CAATGACGCTGACGGTACAGGCCAGACAATTATTGTCTGGTATAGTGCAGCAGCAGAACAATTTGCTGAG
GGCTATTGAGGCGCAACAGCATCTGTTGCAACTCACAGTCTGGGGCATCAAGCAGCTCCAGGCAAGAATC
CTGGCTGTGGAAAGATACCTAAAGGATCAACAGCTCCTGGGGATTTGGGGTTGCTCTGGAAAACTCATTT
GCACCACTGCTGTGCCTTGGAATGCTAGTTGGAGTAATAAATCTCTGGAACAGATTTGGAATCACACGAC
CTGGATGGAGTGGGACAGAGAAATTAACAATTACACAAGCTTAATACACTCCTTAATTGAAGAATCGCAA
AACCAGCAAGAAAAGAATGAACAAGAATTATTGGAATTAGATAAATGGGCAAGTTTGTGGAATTGGTTTA
ACATAACAAATTGGCTGTGGTATATAAAATTATTCATAATGATAGTAGGAGGCTTGGTAGGTTTAAGAAT
AGTTTTTGCTGTACTTTCTATAGTGAATAGAGTTAGGCAGGGATATTCACCATTATCGTTTCAGACCCAC
CTCCCAACCCCGAGGGGACCCGACAGGCCCGAAGGAATAGAAGAAGAAGGTGGAGAGAGAGACAGAGACA
GATCCATTCGATTAGTGAACGGATCTCGACGGTATCGCCACAAATGGCAGTATTCATCCACAATTTTAAA
AGAAAGGGGGGGATTGGGGGGTACAGTGCAGGGGAAAGAATAGTAGACATAATAGCAACAGACATACAAA
CTAAAGAATTACAAAAACAAATTACAAAAATTCAAAATTTTCGGGTTTATTACAGGGACAGCAGAGATCC
ACTTTGGTCGATAAGCTTTGCAAAGATGGATAAAGTTTTAAACAGAGAGGAATCTTTGCAGCTAATGGAC
CTTCTAGGTCTTGAAAGGAGTGGGAATTGGCTCCGGTGCCCGTCAGTGGGCAGAGCGCACATCGCCCACA
GTCCCCGAGAAGTTGGGGGGAGGGGTCGGCAATTGAACCGGTGCCTAGAGAAGGTGGCGCGGGGTAAACT
GGGAAAGTGATGTCGTGTACTGGCTCCGCCTTTTTCCCGAGGGTGGGGGAGAACCGTATATAAGTGCAGT
AGTCGCCGTGAACGTTCTTTTTCGCAACGGGTTTGCCGCCAGAACACAGGTAAGTGCCGTGTGTGGTTCC
CGCGGGCCTGGCCTCTTTACGGGTTATGGCCCTTGCGTGCCTTGAATTACTTCCACCTGGCTGCAGTACG
TGATTCTTGATCCCGAGCTTCGGGTTGGAAGTGGGTGGGAGAGTTCGAGGCCTTGCGCTTAAGGAGCCCC
TTCGCCTCGTGCTTGAGTTGAGGCCTGGCCTGGGCGCTGGGGCCGCCGCGTGCGAATCTGGTGGCACCTT
CGCGCCTGTCTCGCTGCTTTCGATAAGTCTCTAGCCATTTAAAATTTTTGATGACCTGCTGCGACGCTTT
TTTTCTGGCAAGATAGTCTTGTAAATGCGGGCCAAGATCTGCACACTGGTATTTCGGTTTTTGGGGCCGC
GGGCGGCGACGGGGCCCGTGCGTCCCAGCGCACATGTTCGGCGAGGCGGGGCCTGCGAGCGCGGCCACCG
AGAATCGGACGGGGGTAGTCTCAAGCTGGCCGGCCTGCTCTGGTGCCTGGCCTCGCGCCGCCGTGTATCG
CCCCGCCCTGGGCGGCAAGGCTGGCCCGGTCGGCACCAGTTGCGTGAGCGGAAAGATGGCCGCTTCCCGG
CCCTGCTGCAGGGAGCTCAAAATGGAGGACGCGGCGCTCGGGAGAGCGGGCGGGTGAGTCACCCACACAA
AGGAAAAGGGCCTTTCCGTCCTCAGCCGTCGCTTCATGTGACTCCACGGAGTACCGGGCGCCGTCCAGGC
ACCTCGATTAGTTCTCGAGCTTTTGGAGTACGTCGTCTTTAGGTTGGGGGGAGGGGTTTTATGCGATGGA
GTTTCCCCACACTGAGTGGGTGGAGACTGAAGTTAGGCCAGCTTGGCACTTGATGTAATTCTCCTTGGAA
TTTGCCCTTTTTGAGTTTGGATCTTGGTTCATTCTCAAGCCTCAGACAGTGGTTCAAAGTTTTTTTCTTC
CATTTCAGGTGTCGTGAGGAATTGATCCTTCGAACTAGTGATTCATGAGTGTGGATCCAGCTTGTCCCCA
AAGCTTGCCTTGCTTTGAAGCATCCGACTGTAAAGAATCTTCACCTATGCCTGTGATTTGTGGGCCTGAA
GAAAACTATCCATCCTTGCAAATGTCTTCTGCTGAGATGCCTCACACGGAGACTGTCTCTCCTCTTCCTT
CCTCCATGGATCTGCTTATTCAGGACAGCCCTGATTCTTCCACCAGTCCCAAAGGCAAACAACCCACTTC
TGCAGAGAAGAGTGTCGCAAAAAAGGAAGACAAGGTCCCGGTCAAGAAACAGAAGACCAGAACTGTGTTC
TCTTCCACCCAGCTGTGTGTACTCAATGATAGATTTCAGAGACAGAAATACCTCAGCCTCCAGCAGATGC
AAGAACTCTCCAACATCCTGAACCTCAGCTACAAACAGGTGAAGACCTGGTTCCAGAACCAGAGAATGAA
ATCTAAGAGGTGGCAGAAAAACAACTGGCCGAAGAATAGCAATGGTGTGACGCAGAAGGCCTCAGCACCT
ACCTACCCCAGCCTTTACTCTTCCTACCACCAGGGATGCCTGGTGAACCCGACTGGGAACCTTCCAATGT
GGAGCAACCAGACCTGGAACAATTCAACCTGGAGCAACCAGACCCAGAACATCCAGTCCTGGAGCAACCA
CTCCTGGAACACTCAGACCTGGTGCACCCAATCCTGGAACAATCAGGCCTGGAACAGTCCCTTCTATAAC
TGTGGAGAGGAATCTCTGCAGTCCTGCATGCAGTTCCAGCCAAATTCTCCTGCCAGTGACTTGGAGGCTG
CCTTGGAAGCTGCTGGGGAAGGCCTTAATGTAATACAGCAGACCACTAGGTATTTTAGTACTCCACAAAC
CATGGATTTATTCCTAAACTACTCCATGAACATGCAACCTGAAGACGTGTGAAGATGAATCGAATTCGAA
GCTTGAGCTCGAGATCTGAGTCCGGTAGCGCTAGTTCGAAGGATCCGCATGCATTCAAACTGAGGTGCCT
GCCCTCTAGTTTACGCGTGGGGGCGGCCGCTTTCTCGAGGCCATCGATGTTTAAACGATCCGCCCCTCTC
CCTCCCCCCCCCCTAACGTTACTGGCCGAAGCCGCTTGGAATAAGGCCGGTGTGCGTTTGTCTATATGTT
ATTTTCCACCATATTGCCGTCTTTTGGCAATGTGAGGGCCCGGAAACCTGGCCCTGTCTTCTTGACGAGC
ATTCCTAGGGGTCTTTCCCCTCTCGCCAAAGGAATGCAAGGTCTGTTGAATGTCGTGAAGGAAGCAGTTC
CTCTGGAAGCTTCTTGAAGACAAACAACGTCTGTAGCGACCCTTTGCAGGCAGCGGAACCCCCCACCTGG
CGACAGGTGCCTCTGCGGCCAAAAGCCACGTGTATAAGATACACCTGCAAAGGCGGCACAACCCCAGTGC
CACGTTGTGAGTTGGATAGTTGTGGAAAGAGTCAAATGGCTCTCCTCAAGCGTATTCAACAAGGGGCTGA
AGGATGCCCAGAAGGTACCCCATTGTATGGGATCTGATCTGGGGCCTCGGTACACATGCTTTACATGTGT
TTAGTCGAGGTTAAAAAAACGTCTAGGCCCCCCGAACCACGGGGACGTGGTTTTCCTTTGAAAAACACGA
TGATAATATGGCCACACCGCGATCGCGAATTCGATTATCGCCATGGGCTCCGTGTCCAACCAGCAGTTTG
CAGGTGGCTGCGCCAAGGCGGCAGAAGAGGCGCCCGAGGAGGCGCCGGAGGACGCGGCCCGGGCGGCGGA
CGAGCCTCAGCTGCTGCACGGTGCGGGCATCTGTAAGTGGTTCAACGTGCGCATGGGGTTCGGCTTCCTG
TCCATGACCGCCCGCGCCGGGGTCGCGCTCGACCCCCCAGTGGATGTCTTTGTGCACCAGAGTAAGCTGC
ACATGGAAGGGTTCCGGAGCTTGAAGGAGGGTGAGGCAGTGGAGTTCACCTTTAAGAAGTCAGCCAAGGG
TCTGGAATCCATCCGTGTCACCGGACCTGGTGGAGTATTCTGTATTGGGAGTGAGAGGCGGCCAAAAGGA
AAGAGCATGCAGAAGCGCAGATCAAAAGGAGACAGGTGCTACAACTGTGGAGGTCTAGATCATCATGCCA
AGGAATGCAAGCTGCCACCCCAGCCCAAGAAGTGCCACTTCTGCCAGAGCATCAGCCATATGGTAGCCTC
ATGTCCGCTGAAGGCCCAGCAGGGCCCTAGTGCACAGGGAAAGCCAACCTACTTTCGAGAGGAAGAAGAA
GAAATCCACAGCCCTACCCTGCTCCCGGAGGCACAGAATTGAGTTTAAACNAATCACTAGCTAGTTCGAA
GGATCCCTCGAGACCTAGAAAAACATGGAGCAATCACAAGTAGCAATACAGCAGCTACCAATGCTGATTG
TGCCTGGCTAGAAGCACAAGAGGAGGAGGAGGTGGGTTTTCCAGTCACACCTCAGGTACCTTTAAGACCA
ATGACTTACAAGGCAGCTGTAGATCTTAGCCACTTTTTAAAAGAAAAGGGGGGACTGGAAGGGCTAATTC
ACTCCCAACGAAGACAAGATCTGCTTTTTGCTTGTACTGGGTCTCTCTGGTTAGACCAGATCTGAGCCTG
GGAGCTCTCTGGCTAACTAGGGAACCCACTGCTTAAGCCTCAATAAAGCTTGCCTTGAGTGCTTCAAGTA
GTGTGTGCCCGTCTGTTGTGTGACTCTGGTAACTAGAGATCCCTCAGACCCTTTTAGTCAGTGTGGAAAA
TCTCTAGCAGTAGTAGTTCATGTCATCTTATTATTCAGTATTTATAACTTGCAAAGAAATGAATATCAGA
GAGTGAGAGGCCTTGACATTATAATAGATTTAGCAGGAATTGAACTAGGAGTGGAGCACACAGGCAAAGT
TCTAGCTAGAGCTCGCTGATCAGCCTCGACTGTGCCTTCTAGTTGCCAGCCATCTGTTGTTTGCCCCTCC
CCCGTGCCTTCCTTGACCCTGGAAGGTGCCACTCCCACTGTCCTTTCCTAATAAAATGAGGAAATTGCAT
CGCATTGTCTGAGTAGGTGTCATTCTATTCTGGGGGGTGGGGTGGGGCAGGACAGCAAGGGGGAGGATTG
GGAAGACAATAGCAGGCATGCTGGGGATGCGGTGGGCTCTATGGCTTCTGAGGCGGAAAGAACCAGCTGG
GGGCGCGCCCCTCGAGGCCGCCATGGTCATAGCTGTTTGACGTCAGGTGGCACTTTTCGGGGAAATGTGC
GCGGAACCCCTATTTGTTTATTTTTCTAAATACATTCAAATATGTATCCGCTCATGAGACAATAACCCTG
ATAAATGCTTCAATAATATTGAAAAAGGAAGAGTATGAGTATTCAACATTTCCGTGTCGCCCTTATTCCC
TTTTTTGCGGCATTTTGCCTTCCTGTTTTTGCTCACCCAGAAACGCTGGTGAAAGTAAAAGATGCTGAAG
ATCAGTTGGGTGCACGAGTGGGTTACATCGAACTGGATCTCAACAGCGGTAAGATCCTTGAGAGTTTTCG
CCCCGAAGAACGTTTTCCAATGATGAGCACTTTTAAAGTTCTGCTATGTGGCGCGGTATTATCCCGTATT
GACGCCGGGCAAGAGCAACTCGGTCGCCGCATACACTATTCTCAGAATGACTTGGTTGAGTACTCACCAG
TCACAGAAAAGCATCTTACGGATGGCATGACAGTAAGAGAATTATGCAGTGCTGCCATAACCATGAGTGA
TAACACTGCGGCCAACTTACTTCTGACAACGATCGGAGGACCGAAGGAGCTAACCGCTTTTTTGCACAAC
ATGGGGGATCATGTAACTCGCCTTGATCGTTGGGAACCGGAGCTGAATGAAGCCATACCAAACGACGAGC
GTGACACCACGATGCCTGTAGCAATGGCAACAACGTTGCGCAAACTATTAACTGGCGAACTACTTACTCT
AGCTTCCCGGCAACAATTAATAGACTGGATGGAGGCGGATAAAGTTGCAGGACCACTTCTGCGCTCGGCC
CTTCCGGCTGGCTGGTTTATTGCTGATAAATCTGGAGCCGGTGAGCGTGGGTCTCGCGGTATCATTGCAG
CACTGGGGCCAGATGGTAAGCCCTCCCGTATCGTAGTTATCTACACGACGGGGAGTCAGGCAACTATGGA
TGAACGAAATAGACAGATCGCTGAGATAGGTGCCTCACTGATTAAGCATTGGTAACTGTCAGACCAAGTT
TACTCATATATACTTTAGATTGATTTAAAACTTCATTTTTAATTTAAAAGGATCTAGGTGAAGATCCTTT
TTGATAATCTCATGACCAAAATCCCTTAACGTGAGTTTTCGTTCCACTGAGCGTCAGACCCCGTAGAAAA
GATCAAAGGATCTTCTTGAGATCCTTTTTTTCTGCGCGTAATCTGCTGCTTGCAAACAAAAAAACCACCG
CTACCAGCGGTGGTTTGTTTGCCGGATCAAGAGCTACCAACTCTTTTTCCGAAGGTAACTGGCTTCAGCA
GAGCGCAGATACCAAATACTGTCCTTCTAGTGTAGCCGTAGTTAGGCCACCACTTCAAGAACTCTGTAGC
ACCGCCTACATACCTCGCTCTGCTAATCCTGTTACCAGTGGCTGCTGCCAGTGGCGATAAGTCGTGTCTT
ACCGGGTTGGACTCAAGACGATAGTTACCGGATAAGGCGCAGCGGTCGGGCTGAACGGGGGGTTCGTGCA
CACAGCCCAGCTTGGAGCGAACGACCTACACCGAACTGAGATACCTACAGCGTGAGCATTGAGAAAGCGC
CACGCTTCCCGAAGGGAGAAAGGCGGACAGGTATCCGGTAAGCGGCAGGGTCGGAACAGGAGAGCGCACG
AGGGAGCTTCCAGGGGGAAACGCCTGGTATCTTTATAGTCCTGTCGGGTTTCGCCACCTCTGACTTGAGC
GTCGATTTTTGTGATGCTCGTCAGGGGGGCGGAGCCTATGGAAAAACGCCAGCAACGCGGCCTTTTTACG
GTTCCTGGCCTTTTGC
Features (pLannotate 1.2.2; 20 found; start..end, strand, type, name):
    116..445     +  CDS            nef (fragment): NEF_HV1BR - Experimental evidence at protein level: Swiss-Prot protein existence level 1. Extracellular Nef protein targets CD4(+) T-lymphocytes for apoptosis by interacting with CXCR4 surface receptors (PubMed:14990729). From Human immunodeficiency virus type 1 group M subtype B (isolate BRU/LAI) (HIV-1).
    493..750     +  LTR            5' LTR (truncated): truncated 5' long terminal repeat (LTR) from HIV-1
    797..922     +  misc_feature   HIV-1 Ψ: packaging signal of human immunodeficiency virus type 1
    906..1269    +  CDS            HIV-1 gag (fragment): gag protein from human immunodeficiency virus 1; gag
   1415..1648    +  misc_feature   RRE: The Rev response element (RRE) of HIV-1 allows for Rev-dependent mRNA export from the nucleus to the cytoplasm.
   2025..2125    +  CDS            Rev (fragment): human immunodeficiency virus 1 (HIV-1) Rev protein; rev; enhances nuclear export of unspliced and incompletely spliced viral mRNAs
   2164..2281    +  misc_feature   cPPT/CTS: central polypurine tract and central termination sequence of HIV-1
   2336..2402    +  CDS            small t antigen (fragment): SV40 (simian virus 40) small t antigen
   2409..3587    +  promoter       EF-1α promoter: strong constitutive promoter for human elongation factor EF-1α
   3615..4529    +  CDS            NANOG: NANOG_HUMAN - Experimental evidence at protein level: Swiss-Prot protein existence level 1. Transcription regulator involved in inner cell mass and embryonic stem (ES) cells proliferation and self-renewal. Imposes pluripotency on ES cells and prevents their differentiation towards extraembryonic endoderm and trophectoderm lineages. Blocks bone morphogenetic protein-induced mesoderm differentiation of ES cells by physically interacting with SMAD1 and interfering with the recruitment of coactivators to the active SMAD transcriptional complexes. Acts as a transcriptional activator or repressor. B
   4542..4584    -  misc_feature   MCS (fragment): multiple cloning site
   4683..5266    +  misc_feature   IRES2: internal ribosome entry site (IRES) of the encephalomyocarditis virus (EMCV)
   5293..5919    +  CDS            LIN28A: LN28A_HUMAN - Also known as CSDD1, LIN28, ZCCHC1. Experimental evidence at protein level: Swiss-Prot protein existence level 1. RNA-binding protein that inhibits processing of pre-let-7 miRNAs and regulates translation of mRNAs that control developmental timing, pluripotency and metabolism (PubMed:21247876). Seems to recognize a common structural G-quartet (G4) feature in its miRNA and mRNA targets (Probable). 'Translational enhancer' that drives specific mRNAs to polysomes and increases the efficiency of protein synthesis. Its association with the translational machinery and target mRNAs resu
   5953..6144    +  CDS            nef (fragment): NEF_HV1Z2 - Experimental evidence at protein level: Swiss-Prot protein existence level 1. Extracellular Nef protein targets CD4(+) T-lymphocytes for apoptosis by interacting with CXCR4 surface receptors. From Human immunodeficiency virus type 1 group M subtype D (isolate Z2/CDC-Z34) (HIV-1).
   6146..6379    +  LTR            3' LTR (ΔU3): self-inactivating 3' long terminal repeat (LTR) from HIV-1
   6540..6764    +  polyA_signal   bGH poly(A) signal: bovine growth hormone polyadenylation signal
   6768..6789    +  promoter       SV40 promoter (fragment): SV40 enhancer and early promoter
   6860..6964    +  promoter       AmpR promoter: bla
   6965..7825    +  CDS            AmpR: β-lactamase; bla; confers resistance to ampicillin, carbenicillin, and related antibiotics
   7996..8584    +  rep_origin     ori: high-copy-number ColE1/pMB1/pBR322/pUC origin of replication
