[The description below was written by a language model from this plasmid's Addgene catalogue record and pLannotate feature annotations shown in this document.]
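Description:
pSIN4-EF2-N2L is a self-inactivating HIV-1-based lentiviral transfer plasmid for mammalian expression, built on the pSIN4-EF2-IRES-Pur backbone and designed for reprogramming human somatic cells to induced pluripotent stem cells. It is propagated in bacteria under ampicillin selection (β-lactamase gene with its own promoter) from a ColE1/pUC-type origin. The catalogue nevertheless lists it as low copy and names a recombination-deficient strain, as is common for LTR-containing plasmids. The annotated sequence is 8,626 nt long.

The viral portion runs from a truncated 5' LTR through the Ψ packaging signal, a gag fragment, the Rev response element and the cPPT/CTS, to a ΔU3 3' LTR followed by a bovine growth hormone polyadenylation signal. These elements allow the genomic RNA to be packaged, exported in a Rev-dependent manner and efficiently imported into the nucleus. The U3 deletion is copied to both LTRs on integration, silencing LTR-driven transcription. Short nef, rev and SV40 fragments in the table are remnants of vector construction rather than functional genes.

The payload is a bicistronic cassette driven by the constitutive human EF-1α promoter. Human NANOG is translated cap-dependently, and an EMCV IRES2 element directs translation of human LIN28A from the same transcript, so both factors are co-expressed in transduced cells. No puromycin resistance gene is annotated, which suggests LIN28 occupies the post-IRES position held by that marker in the parent backbone, leaving no mammalian selection marker. According to the depositor, virus from this plasmid used together with the companion constructs pSIN4-EF2-O2S and pSIN4-CMV-K2M reprograms cells considerably more efficiently than the laboratory's original set of four single-factor lentiviruses.
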