Addgene plasmid #21163: pSIN4-EF2-N2L
Depositing lab: James Thomson. Depositing organization: University of Wisconsin, Madison. Publication: Human Induced Pluripotent Stem Cells Free of Vector and Transgene Sequences. Yu J, Hu K, Smuga-Otto K, Tian S, Stewart R, Slukvin II, Thomson JA. Science. 2009 Mar 26. 10.1126/science.1172482 PubMed 19325077.
Backbone
  Vector backbone: pSIN4-EF2-IRES-Pur
  Backbone size w/o insert (bp): 6300
  Vector type: Mammalian Expression, Lentiviral ; reprogramming
Growth in bacteria
  Bacterial resistance: Ampicillin, 100 μg/mL
  Growth temperature: 37°C
  Growth strain: Stbl3
  Copy number: Low Copy
Gene/Insert
  Cloning method: Restriction Enzyme; 5′ cloning site SpeI (unknown if destroyed)
  Sequencing primers: 5′ EF1a_for
Terms and licenses: Academic/Nonprofit Terms; Industry Terms: Not Available to Industry
Depositor comments: After lentivirus infection, Nanog and Lin28 are coexpressed by IRES2 intron. Infection with this lentivirus, when used with pSIN4-EF2-O2S and pSIN4-CMV-K2M have a significantly greater reprogramming efficiency than our original 4 lentiviruses.
How to cite: pSIN4-EF2-N2L was a gift from James Thomson (Addgene plasmid # 21163 ; http://n2t.net/addgene:21163 ; RRID:Addgene_21163)
