>Addgene plasmid #21163 | pSIN4-EF2-N2L | addgene partial sequence | sequence record 26744 | IRES-F 5'-TGGCTCTCCTCAAGCGTATT-3'
GAGCTAGACCAGAAGTCCCCATTGTATGGGATCTGATCTGGGGCCTCGGTACACATGCTTTACATGTGNT
TTAGTCGAGGTTAAAAAAACGTCTAGGCCCCCCGAACCACGGGGACGTGGTTTTCCTTTGAAAAACACGA
TGATAATATGGCCACACCGCGATCGCGAATTCGATTATCGCCATGGGCTCCGTGTCCAACCAGCAGTTTG
CAGGTGGCTGCGCCAAGGCGGCAGAAGAGGCGCCCGAGGAGGCGCCGGAGGACGCGGCCCGGGCGGCGGA
CGAGCCTCAGCTGCTGCACGGTGCGGGCATCTGTAAGTGGTTCAACGTGCGCATGGGGTTCGGCTTCCTG
TCCATGACCGCCCGCGCCGGGGTCGCGCTCGACCCCCCAGTGGATGTCTTTGTGCACCAGAGTAAGCTGC
ACATGGAAGGGTTCCGGAGCTTGAAGGAGGGTGAGGCAGTGGAGTTCACCTTTAAGAAGTCAGCCAAGGG
TCTGGAATCCATCCGTGTCACCGGACCTGGTGGAGTATTCTGTATTGGGAGTGAGAGGCGGCCAAAAGGA
AAGAGCATGCAGAAGCGCAGATCAAAAGGAGACAGGTGCTACAACTGTGGAGGTCTAGATCATCATGCCA
AGGAATGCAAGCTGCCACCCCAGCCCAAGAAGTGCCACTTCTGCCAGAGCATCAGCCATATGGTAGCCTC
ATGTCCGCTGAAGGCCCAGCAGGGCCCTAGTGCACAGGGAAAGCCAACCTACTTTCGAGAGGAAGAAGAA
AAATCCACAGCCCTACCTGCTCCCGGAGGCACAGAATGAGTTAACATCACTAGCTAGTCGAAGATCCTCG
NACTAGAAACATGANCATCACAGTACATACACACTACNATGNNATG
