>Addgene plasmid #21163 | pSIN4-EF2-N2L | addgene partial sequence | sequence record 26745 | 21163 with EF1a-for
TTGATCCTTCGAACTAGTGATTCATGAGTGTGGATCCAGCTTGTCCCCAAAGCTTGCCTTGCTTTGAAGC
ATCCGACTGTAAAGAATCTTCACCTATGCCTGTGATTTGTGGGCCTGAAGAAAACTATCCATCCTTGCAA
ATGTCTTCTGCTGAGATGCCTCACACGGAGACTGTCTCTCCTCTTCCTTCCTCCATGGATCTGCTTATTC
AGGACAGCCCTGATTCTTCCACCAGTCCCAAAGGCAAACAACCCACTTCTGCAGAGAAGAGTGTCGCAAA
AAAGGAAGACAAGGTCCCGGTCAAGAAACAGAAGACCAGAACTGTGTTCTCTTCCACCCAGCTGTGTGTA
CTCAATGATAGATTTCAGAGACAGAAATACCTCAGCCTCCAGCAGATGCAAGAACTCTCCAACATCCTGA
ACCTCAGCTACAAACAGGTGAAGACCTGGTTCCAGAACCAGAGAATGAAATCTAAGAGGTGGCAGAAAAA
CAACTGGCCGAAGAATAGCAATGGTGTGACGCAGAAGGCCTCAGCACCTACCTACCCCAGCCTTTACTCT
TCCTACCACCAGGGATGCCTGGTGAACCCGACTGGGAACCTTCCAATGTGGAGCAACCAGACCTGGAACA
ATTCAACCTGGAGCAACCAGACCCAGAACATCCAGTCCTGGAGCAACCACTCCTGGAACACTCAGACCTG
GTGCACCCAATCCTGGAACAATCAGGCCTGGAACAGTCCCTTCTATAACTGTGGAGAGGAATCTCTGCAG
TCCTGCATGCAGTCCAGCCAATTCTCTGCCAGTGACTGGAGCTGCTTGGAGCTGCTGGGA
